>Addgene plasmid #107378 | plenti-UbcP-HA-CRBN-pGK-HYG | depositor full sequence | sequence record 203036 | plenti-UbcP-HA-CRBN-pGK-HYG sequence 11344 bps
GATCCAGATCTGCCACCATGTACCCATACGATGTTCCAGATTACGCTGGCGGAGCTCGAGGTTATCAAAC
AAGTTTGTACAAAAAAGTTGGCATGGCCGGCGAAGGAGATCAGCAGGACGCTGCGCACAACATGGGCAAC
CACCTGCCGCTCCTGCCTGAGAGTGAGGAAGAAGATGAAATGGAAGTTGAAGACCAGGATAGTAAAGAA
[1206 nt withheld, positions 210-1415]
TAAGACCCAGATTTATTGTACAAAGTGGTTCGATAACGAATTCCGCCCCCCCCCCCTAACGTTACTGGCC
GAAGCCGCTTGGAATAAGGCCGGTGTGCGTTTGTCTATATGTTATTTTCCACCATATTGCCGTCTTTTGG
CAATGTGAGGGCCGCGTTTAACGAATTCTACCGGGTAGGGGAGGCGCTTTTCCCAAGGCAGTCTGGAGCA
TGCGCTTTAGCAGCCCCGCTGGGCACTTGGCGCTACACAAGTGGCCTCTGGCCTCGCACACATTCCACAT
CCACCGGTAGGCGCCAACCGGCTCCGTTCTTTGGTGGCCCCTTCGCGCCACCTTCTACTCCTCCCCTAGT
CAGGAAGTTCCCCCCCGCCCCGCAGCTCGCGTCGTGCAGGACGTGACAAATGGAAGTAGCACGTCTCACT
AGTCTCGTGCAGATGGACAGCACCGCTGAGCAATGGAAGCGGGTAGGCCTTTGGGGCAGCGGCCAATAGC
AGCTTTGCTCCTTCGCTTTCTGGGCTCAGAGGCTGGGAAGGGGTGGGTCCGGGGGCGGGCTCAGGGGCGG
GCTCAGGGGCGGGGCGGGCGCCCGAAGGTCCTCCGGAGGCCCGGCATTCTGCACGCTTCAAAAGCGCACG
TCTGCCGCGCTGTTCTCCTCTTCCTCATCTCCGGGCCTTTCGACCTGCATCCCGCCACCATGAAAAAGCC
TGAACTCACCGCGACGTCTGTCGAGAAGTTTCTGATCGAAAAGTTCGACAGCGTCTCCGACCTGATGCAG
CTCTCGGAGGGCGAAGAATCTCGTGCTTTCAGCTTCGATGTAGGAGGGCGTGGATATGTCCTGCGGGTAA
ATAGCTGCGCCGATGGTTTCTACAAAGATCGTTATGTTTATCGGCACTTTGCATCGGCCGCGCTCCCGAT
TCCGGAAGTGCTTGACATTGGGGAATTCAGCGAGAGCCTGACCTATTGCATCTCCCGCCGTGCACAGGGT
GTCACGTTGCAAGACCTGCCTGAAACCGAACTGCCCGCTGTTCTGCAGCCGGTCGCGGAGGCCATGGATG
CGATCGCTGCGGCCGATCTTAGCCAGACGAGCGGGTTCGGCCCATTCGGACCGCAAGGAATCGGTCAATA
CACTACATGGCGTGATTTCATATGCGCGATTGCTGATCCCCATGTGTATCACTGGCAAACTGTGATGGAC
GACACCGTCAGTGCGTCCGTCGCGCAGGCTCTCGATGAGCTGATGCTTTGGGCCGAGGACTGCCCCGAAG
TCCGGCACCTCGTGCACGCGGATTTCGGCTCCAACAATGTCCTGACGGACAATGGCCGCATAACAGCGGT
CATTGACTGGAGCGAGGCGATGTTCGGGGATTCCCAATACGAGGTCGCCAACATCTTCTTCTGGAGGCCG
TGGTTGGCTTGTATGGAGCAGCAGACGCGCTACTTCGAGCGGAGGCATCCGGAGCTTGCAGGATCGCCGC
GGCTCCGGGCGTATATGCTCCGCATTGGTCTTGACCAACTCTATCAGAGCTTGGTTGACGGCAATTTCGA
TGATGCAGCTTGGGCGCAGGGTCGATGCGACGCAATCGTCCGATCCGGAGCCGGGACTGTCGGGCGTACA
CAAATCGCCCGCAGAAGCGCGGCCGTCTGGACCGATGGCTGTGTAGAAGTACTCGCCGATAGTGGAAACC
GACGCCCCAGCACTCGTCCGAGGGCAAAGGAATAGTGTACAAGTAGGAATTCGTCGAGGGACCTAATAAC
TTCGTATAGCATACATTATACGAAGTTATACATGTTTAAGGGTTCCGGTTCCACTAGGTACAATTCGATA
TCAAGCTTATCGATAATCAACCTCTGGATTACAAAATTTGTGAAAGATTGACTGGTATTCTTAACTATGT
TGCTCCTTTTACGCTATGTGGATACGCTGCTTTAATGCCTTTGTATCATGCTATTGCTTCCCGTATGGCT
TTCATTTTCTCCTCCTTGTATAAATCCTGGTTGCTGTCTCTTTATGAGGAGTTGTGGCCCGTTGTCAGGC
AACGTGGCGTGGTGTGCACTGTGTTTGCTGACGCAACCCCCACTGGTTGGGGCATTGCCACCACCTGTCA
GCTCCTTTCCGGGACTTTCGCTTTCCCCCTCCCTATTGCCACGGCGGAACTCATCGCCGCCTGCCTTGCC
CGCTGCTGGACAGGGGCTCGGCTGTTGGGCACTGACAATTCCGTGGTGTTGTCGGGGAAATCATCGTCCT
TTCCTTGGCTGCTCGCCTGTGTTGCCACCTGGATTCTGCGCGGGACGTCCTTCTGCTACGTCCCTTCGGC
CCTCAATCCAGCGGACCTTCCTTCCCGCGGCCTGCTGCCGGCTCTGCGGCCTCTTCCGCGTCTTCGCCTT
CGCCCTCAGACGAGTCGGATCTCCCTTTGGGCCGCCTCCCCGCATCGATACCGTCGACCTCGATCGAGAC
CTAGAAAAACATGGAGCAATCACAAGTAGCAATACAGCAGCTACCAATGCTGATTGTGCCTGGCTAGAAG
CACAAGAGGAGGAGGAGGTGGGTTTTCCAGTCACACCTCAGGTACCTTTAAGACCAATGACTTACAAGGC
AGCTGTAGATCTTAGCCACTTTTTAAAAGAAAAGGGGGGACTGGAAGGGCTAATTCACTCCCAACGAAGA
CAAGATCTGCTTTTTGCTTGTACTGGGTCTCTCTGGTTAGACCAGATCTGAGCCTGGGAGCTCTCTGGCT
AACTAGGGAACCCACTGCTTAAGCCTCAATAAAGCTTGCCTTGAGTGCTTCAAGTAGTGTGTGCCCGTCT
GTTGTGTGACTCTGGTAACTAGAGATCCCTCAGACCCTTTTAGTCAGTGTGGAAAATCTCTAGCAGTAGT
AGTTCATGTCATCTTATTATTCAGTATTTATAACTTGCAAAGAAATGAATATCAGAGAGTGAGAGGAACT
TGTTTATTGCAGCTTATAATGGTTACAAATAAAGCAATAGCATCACAAATTTCACAAATAAAGCATTTTT
TTCACTGCATTCTAGTTGTGGTTTGTCCAAACTCATCAATGTATCTTATCATGTCTGGCTCTAGCTATCC
CGCCCCTAACTCCGCCCATCCCGCCCCTAACTCCGCCCAGTTCCGCCCATTCTCCGCCCCATGGCTGACT
AATTTTTTTTATTTATGCAGAGGCCGAGGCCGCCTCGGCCTCTGAGCTATTCCAGAAGTAGTGAGGAGGC
TTTTTTGGAGGCCTAGGGACGTACCCAATTCGCCCTATAGTGAGTCGTATTAGCATGTGAGCAAAAGGCC
AGCATAAATCAAAAGAATAGACCGAGATAGGGT
[37 nt withheld, positions 4739-4775]
AAAGAACGTGGACTCCAACGTCAAAGG
[49 nt withheld, positions 4803-4851]
T
[91 nt withheld, positions 4853-4943]
G
[124 nt withheld, positions 4945-5068]
CAGGTGGCACTTTTCGGGGAAATGTGCGCGGAACCCCTATTTGTTTATTTTTCTAAATACATTCAAATAT
GTATCCGCTCATGAGACAATAACCCTGATAAATGCTTCAATAATATTGAAAAAGGAAGAGTCCTGAGGCG
GAAAGAACCAGCTGTGGAATGTGTGTCAGTTAGGGTGTGGAAAGTCCCCAGGCTCCCCAGCAGGCAGAAG
TATGCAAAGCATGCATCTCAATTAGTCAGCAACCAGGTGTGGAAAGTCCCCAGGCTCCCCAGCAGGCAGA
AGTATGCAAAGCATGCATCTCAATTAGTCAGCAACCATAGTCCCGCCCCTAACTCCGCCCATCCCGCCCC
TAACTCCGCCCAGTTCCGCCCATTCTCCGCCCCATGGCTGACTAATTTTTTTTATTTATGCAGAGGCCGA
GGCCGCCTCGGCCTCTGAGCTATTCCAGAAGTAGTGAGGAGGCTTTTTTGGAGGCCTAGGCTTTTGCAAA
GATCGATCAAGAGACAGGATGAGGATCGTTTCGCATGATTGAACAAGATGGATTGCACGCAGGTTCTCCG
GCCGCTTGGGTGGAGAGGCTATTCGGCTATGACTGGGCACAACAGACAATCGGCTGCTCTGATGCCGCCG
TGTTCCGGCTGTCAGCGCAGGGGCGCCCGGTTCTTTTTGTCAAGACCGACCTGTCCGGTGCCCTGAATGA
ACTGCAAGACGAGGCAGCGCGGCTATCGTGGCTGGCCACGACGGGCGTTCCTTGCGCAGCTGTGCTCGAC
GTTGTCACTGAAGCGGGAAGGGACTGGCTGCTATTGGGCGAAGTGCCGGGGCAGGATCTCCTGTCATCTC
ACCTTGCTCCTGCCGAGAAAGTATCCATCATGGCTGATGCAATGCGGCGGCTGCATACGCTTGATCCGGC
TACCTGCCCATTCGACCACCAAGCGAAACATCGCATCGAGCGAGCACGTACTCGGATGGAAGCCGGTCTT
GTCGATCAGGATGATCTGGACGAAGAGCATCAGGGGCTCGCGCCAGCCGAACTGTTCGCCAGGCTCAAGG
CGAGCATGCCCGACGGCGAGGATCTCGTCGTGACCCATGGCGATGCCTGCTTGCCGAATATCATGGTGGA
AAATGGCCGCTTTTCTGGATTCATCGACTGTGGCCGGCTGGGTGTGGCGGACCGCTATCAGGACATAGCG
TTGGCTACCCGTGATATTGCTGAAGAGCTTGGCGGCGAATGGGCTGACCGCTTCCTCGTGCTTTACGGTA
TCGCCGCTCCCGATTCGCAGCGCATCGCCTTCTATCGCCTTCTTGACGAGTTCTTCTGAGCGGGACTCTG
GGGTTCGAAATGACCGACCAAGCGACGCCCAACCTGCCATCACGAGATTTCGATTCCACCGCCGCCTTCT
ATGAAAGGTTGGGCTTCGGAATCGTTTTCCGGGACGCCGGCTGGATGATCCTCCAGCGCGGGGATCTCAT
GCTGGAGTTCTTCGCCCACCCTAGGGGGAGGCTAACTGAAACACGGAAGGAGACAATACCGGAAGGAACC
CGCGCTATGACGGCAATAAAAAGACAGAATAAAACGCACGGTGTTGGGTCGTTTGTTCATAAACGCGGGG
TTCGGTCCCAGGGCTGGCACTCTGTCGATACCCCACCGAGACCCCATTGGGGCCAATACGCCCGCGTTTC
TTCCTTTTCCCCACCCCACCCCCCAAGTTCGGGTGAAGGCCCAGGGCTCGCAGCCAACGTCGGGGCGGCA
GGCCCTGCCATAGCCTCAGGTTACTCATATATACTTTAGATTGATTTAAAACTTCATTTTTAATTTAAAA
GGATCTAGGTGAAGATCCTTTTTGATAATCTCATGACCAAAATCCCTTAACGTGAGTTTTCGTTCCACTG
AGCGTCAGACCCCGTAGAAAAGATCAAAGGATCTTCTTGAGATCCTTTTTTTCTGCGCGTAATCTGCTGC
TTGCAAACAAAAAAACCACCGCTACCAGCGGTGGTTTGTTTGCCGGATCAAGAGCTACCAACTCTTTTTC
CGAAGGTAACTGGCTTCAGCAGAGCGCAGATACCAAATACTGTCCTTCTAGTGTAGCCGTAGTTAGGCCA
CCACTTCAAGAACTCTGTAGCACCGCCTACATACCTCGCTCTGCTAATCCTGTTACCAGTGGCTGCTGCC
AGTGGCGATAAGTCGTGTCTTACCGGGTTGGACTCAAGACGATAGTTACCGGATAAGGCGCAGCGGTCGG
GCTGAACGGGGGGTTCGTGCACACAGCCCAGCTTGGAGCGAACGACCTACACCGAACTGAGATACCTACA
GCGTGAGCTATGAGAAAGCGCCACGCTTCCCGAAGGGAGAAAGGCGGACAGGTATCCGGTAAGCGGCAGG
GTCGGAACAGGAGAGCGCACGAGGGAGCTTCCAGGGGGAAACGCCTGGTATCTTTATAGTCCTGTCGGGT
TTCGCCACCTCTGACTTGAGCGTCGATTTTTGTGATGCTCGTCAGGGGGGCGGAGCCTATGGAAAAACGC
CAGCAACGCGGCCTTTTTACGGTTCCTGGCCTTTTGCTGGCCTTTTGCTCACATGTTCTTTCCTGCGTTA
TCCCCTGATTCTGTGGATAACCGTATTACCGCCATGCATTAGTTATTAATAGTAATCAATTACGGGGTCA
TTAGTTCATAGCCCATATATGGAGTTCCGCGTTACATAACTTACGGTAAATGGCCCGCCTGGCTGACCGC
CCAACGACCCCCGCCCATTGACGTCAATAATGACGTATGTTCCCATAGTAACGCCAATAGGGACTTTCCA
TTGACGTCAATGGGTGGAGTATTTACGGTAAACTGCCCACTTGGCAGTACATCAAGTGTATCATATGCCA
AGTACGCCCCCTATTGACGTCAATGACGGTAAATGGCCCGCCTGGCATTATGCCCAGTACATGACCTTAT
GGGACTTTCCTACTTGGCAGTACATCTACGTATTAGTCATCGCTATTACCATGGTGATGCGGTTTTGGCA
GTACATCAATGGGCGTGGATAGCGGTTTGACTCACGGGGATTTCCAAGTCTCCACCCCATTGACGTCAAT
GGGAGTTTGTTTTGGCACCAAAATCAACGGGACTTTCCAAAATGTCGTAACAACTCCGCCCCATTGACGC
AAATGGGCGGTAGGCGTGTACGGTGGGAGGTCTATATAAGCAGCGCGTTTTGCCTGTACTGGGTCTCTCT
GGTTAGACCAGATCTGAGCCTGGGAGCTCTCTGGCTAACTAGGGAACCCACTGCTTAAGCCTCAATAAAG
CTTGCCTTGAGTGCTTCAAGTAGTGTGTGCCCGTCTGTTGTGTGACTCTGGTAACTAGAGATCCCTCAGA
CCCTTTTAGTCAGTGTGGAAAATCTCTAGCAGTGGCGCCCGAACAGGGACTTGAAAGCGAAAGGGAAACC
AGAGGAGCTCTCTCGACGCAGGACTCGGCTTGCTGAAGCGCGCACGGCAAGAGGCGAGGGGCGGCGACTG
GTGAGTACGCCAAAAATTTTGACTAGCGGAGGCTAGAAGGAGAGAGATGGGTGCGAGAGCGTCAGTATTA
AGCGGGGGAGAATTAGATCGCGATGGGAAAAAATTCGGTTAAGGCCAGGGGGAAAGAAAAAATATAAATT
AAAACATATAGTATGGGCAAGCAGGGAGCTAGAACGATTCGCAGTTAATCCTGGCCTGTTAGAAACATCA
GAAGGCTGTAGACAAATACTGGGACAGCTACAACCATCCCTTCAGACAGGATCAGAAGAACTTAGATCAT
TATATAATACAGTAGCAACCCTCTATTGTGTGCATCAAAGGATAGAGATAAAAGACACCAAGGAAGCTTT
AGACAAGATAGAGGAAGAGCAAAACAAAAGTAAGACCACCGCACAGCAAGCGGCCGGCCGCGCTGATCTT
CAGACCTGGAGGAGGAGATATGAGGGACAATTGGAGAAGTGAATTATATAAATATAAAGTAGTAAAAATT
GAACCATTAGGAGTAGCACCCACCAAGGCAAAGAGAAGAGTGGTGCAGAGAGAAAAAAGAGCAGTGGGAA
TAGGAGCTTTGTTCCTTGGGTTCTTGGGAGCAGCAGGAAGCACTATGGGCGCAGCGTCAATGACGCTGAC
GGTACAGGCCAGACAATTATTGTCTGGTATAGTGCAGCAGCAGAACAATTTGCTGAGGGCTATTGAGGCG
CAACAGCATCTGTTGCAACTCACAGTCTGGGGCATCAAGCAGCTCCAGGCAAGAATCCTGGCTGTGGAAA
GATACCTAAAGGATCAACAGCTCCTGGGGATTTGGGGTTGCTCTGGAAAACTCATTTGCACCACTGCTGT
GCCTTGGAATGCTAGTTGGAGTAATAAATCTCTGGAACAGATTTGGAATCACACGACCTGGATGGAGTGG
GACAGAGAAATTAACAATTACACAAGCTTAATACACTCCTTAATTGAAGAATCGCAAAACCAGCAAGAAA
AGAATGAACAAGAATTATTGGAATTAGATAAATGGGCAAGTTTGTGGAATTGGTTTAACATAACAAATTG
GCTGTGGTATATAAAATTATTCATAATGATAGTAGGAGGCTTGGTAGGTTTAAGAATAGTTTTTGCTGTA
CTTTCTATAGTGAATAGAGTTAGGCAGGGATATTCACCATTATCGTTTCAGACCCACCTCCCAACCCCGA
GGGGACCCGACAGGCCCGAAGGAATAGAAGAAGAAGGTGGAGAGAGAGACAGAGACAGATCCATTCGATT
AGTGAACGGATCGGCACTGCGTGCGCCAATTCTGCAGACAAATGGCAGTATTCATCCACAATTTTAAAAG
AAAAGGGGGGATTGGGGGGTACAGTGCAGGGGAAAGAATAGTAGACATAATAGCAACAGACATACAAACT
AAAGAATTACAAAAACAAATTACAAAAATTCAAAATTTTCGGGTTTATTACAGGGACAGCAGAGATCCAG
TTTGGTTAGTACCGGGCCCGCTCTAGCCCTAGATTTAACCCAACAGAAGGCTCGACGCGTGGCCTCCGCG
CCGGGTTTTGGCGCCTCCCGCGGGCGCCCCCCTCCTCACGGCGAGCGCTGCCACGTCAGACGAAGGGCGC
AGCGAGCGTCCTGATCCTTCCGCCCGGACGCTCAGGACAGCGGCCCGCTGCTCATAAGACTCGGCCTTAG
AACCCCAGTATCAGCAGAAGGACATTTTAGGACGGGACTTGGGTGACTCTAGGGCACTGGTTTTCTTTCC
AGAGAGCGGAACAGGCGAGGAAAAGTAGTCCCTTCTCGGCGATTCTGCGGAGGGATCTCCGTGGGGCGGT
GAACGCCGATGATTATATAAGGACGCGCCGGGTGTGGCACAGCTAGTTCCGTCGCAGCCGGGATTTGGGT
CGCGGTTCTTGTTTGTGGATCGCTGTGATCGTCACTTGGTGAGTAGCGGGCTGCTGGGCTGGCCGGGGCT
TTCGTGGCCGCCGGGCCGCTCGGTGGGACGGAAGCGTGTGGAGAGACCGCCAAGGGCTGTAGTCTGGGTC
CGCGAGCAAGGTTGCCCTGAACTGGGGGTTGGGGGGAGCGCAGCAAAATGGCGGCTGTTCCCGAGTCTTG
AATGGAAGACGCTTGTGAGGCGGGCTGTGAGGTCGTTGAAACAAGGTGGGGGGCATGGTGGGCGGCAAGA
ACCCAAGGTCTTGAGGCCTTCGCTAATGCGGGAAAGCTCTTATTCGGGTGAGATGGGCTGGGGCACCATC
TGGGGACCCTGACGTGAAGTTTGTCACTGACTGGAGAACTCGGTTTGTCGTCTGTTGCGGGGGCGGCAGT
TATGGCGGTGCCGTTGGGCAGTGCACCCGTACCTTTGGGAGCGCGCGCCCTCGTCGTGTCGTGACGTCAC
CCGTTCTGTTGGCTTATAATGCAGGGTGGGGCCACCTGCCGGTAGGTGTGCGGTAGGCTTTTCTCCGTCG
CAGGACGCAGGGTTCGGGCCTAGGGTAGGCTCTCCTGAATCGACAGGCGCCGGACCTCTGGTGAGGGGAG
GGATAAGTGAGGCGTCAGTTTCTTTGGTCGGTTTTATGTACCTATCTTCTTAAGTAGCTGAAGCTCCGGT
TTTGAACTATGCGCTCGGGGTTGGCGAGTGTGTTTTGTGAAGTTTTTTAGGCACCTTTTGAAATGTAATC
ATTTGGGTCAATATGTAATTTTCAGTGTTAGACTAGTAAATTGTCCGCTAAATTCTGGCCGTTTTTGGCT
TTTTTGTTAGACGCTAGACTGCCGGATCGAATTGTCGACGAATTCG
Features (pLannotate 1.2.2; 32 found; start..end, strand, type, name):
     21..47      +  CDS            3xHA (fragment): three tandem HA epitope tags
     70..87      +  protein_bind   attB1 (fragment): mutant version of attB; core recombination site for the Gateway® BP reaction BP Clonase™
     93..1415    +  CDS            CRBN (sequence partly withheld): CRBN_HUMAN - Experimental evidence at protein level: Swiss-Prot protein existence level 1. Substrate recognition component of a DCX (DDB1-CUL4-X-box) E3 protein ligase complex that mediates the ubiquitination and subsequent proteasomal degradation of target proteins, such as MEIS2 (Probable). Normal degradation of key regulatory proteins is required for normal limb outgrowth and expression of the fibroblast growth factor FGF8 (PubMed:20223979, PubMed:24328678, PubMed:25043012, PubMed:25108355). Maintains presynaptic glutamate release and consequently cognitive functions, such as memory and lea
   1462..1568    +  misc_feature   IRES (fragment): internal ribosome entry site (IRES) of the encephalomyocarditis virus (EMCV)
   1588..2087    +  promoter       PGK promoter: mouse phosphoglycerate kinase 1 promoter
   2105..3130    +  CDS            HygR: aminoglycoside phosphotransferase from E. coli; aph(4)-Ia; confers resistance to hygromycin
   3161..3194    +  protein_bind   loxP: Cre-mediated recombination occurs in the 8-bp core sequence (GCATACAT). Cre recombinase
   3227..3250    +  misc_feature   MCS (fragment): pBluescript multiple cloning site
   3250..3838    +  misc_feature   WPRE: woodchuck hepatitis virus posttranscriptional regulatory element
   3839..3858    +  misc_feature   MCS (fragment): pBluescript multiple cloning site
   3860..4045    +  CDS            nef (fragment): NEF_HV1Z2 - Experimental evidence at protein level: Swiss-Prot protein existence level 1. Extracellular Nef protein targets CD4(+) T-lymphocytes for apoptosis by interacting with CXCR4 surface receptors. From Human immunodeficiency virus type 1 group M subtype D (isolate Z2/CDC-Z34) (HIV-1).
   4047..4280    +  LTR            3' LTR (ΔU3): self-inactivating 3' long terminal repeat (LTR) from HIV-1
   4352..4473    +  polyA_signal   SV40 poly(A) signal: SV40 polyadenylation signal
   4513..4648    +  rep_origin     SV40 ori: SV40 origin of replication
   4669..4687    -  promoter       T7 promoter: promoter for bacteriophage T7 RNA polymerase
   4710..5068    -  rep_origin     f1 ori (sequence partly withheld): f1 bacteriophage origin of replication; arrow indicates direction of (+) strand synthesis
   5095..5199    +  promoter       AmpR promoter: bla
   5201..5558    +  promoter       SV40 promoter: SV40 enhancer and early promoter
   5593..6387    +  CDS            NeoR/KanR: aminoglycoside phosphotransferase from Tn5; aph(3')-II (or nptII); confers resistance to neomycin, kanamycin, and G418 (Geneticin®)
   6408..6560    +  CDS            ble (fragment): BLE_KLEPN - Experimental evidence at protein level: Swiss-Prot protein existence level 1. Binding protein with a strong affinity to the bleomycin family of antibiotics. Binds to CL990; an antimitotic-antibiotic compound. From Klebsiella pneumoniae.
   6619..6666    +  polyA_signal   HSV TK poly(A) signal: herpes simplex virus thymidine kinase polyadenylation signal (Cole and Stacy, 1985)
   6995..7583    +  rep_origin     ori: high-copy-number ColE1/pMB1/pBR322/pUC origin of replication
   7758..8061    +  enhancer       CMV enhancer: human cytomegalovirus immediate early enhancer
   8062..8261    +  promoter       CMV promoter: human cytomegalovirus (CMV) immediate early promoter
   8279..8459    +  LTR            5' LTR (truncated): truncated 5' long terminal repeat (LTR) from HIV-1
   8506..8631    +  misc_feature   HIV-1 Ψ: packaging signal of human immunodeficiency virus type 1
   8615..8953    +  CDS            HIV-1 gag (fragment): gag protein from human immunodeficiency virus 1; gag
   9130..9363    +  misc_feature   RRE: The Rev response element (RRE) of HIV-1 allows for Rev-dependent mRNA export from the nucleus to the cytoplasm.
   9740..9840    +  CDS            Rev (fragment): human immunodeficiency virus 1 (HIV-1) Rev protein; rev; enhances nuclear export of unspliced and incompletely spliced viral mRNAs
   9890..10007   +  misc_feature   cPPT/CTS: central polypurine tract and central termination sequence of HIV-1
  10073..10090   +  ncRNA          5' miR-30a (fragment): sequence upstream of the 71-nt precursor of the human miR-30a microRNA (Zeng et al., 2002) miRNA
  10099..11310   +  promoter       UbC promoter: human ubiquitin C promoter
