>Addgene plasmid #107378 | plenti-UbcP-HA-CRBN-pGK-HYG | addgene full sequence | sequence record 212225 | Addgene Partial NGS Result
GATCCAGATCTGCCACCATGTACCCATACGATGTTCCAGATTACGCTGGCGGAGCTCGAGGTTATCAAAC
AAGTTTGTACAAAAAAGTTGGCATGGCCGGCGAAGGAGATCAGCAGGACGCTGCGCACAACATGGGCAAC
CACCTGCCGCTCCTGCCTGAGAGTGAGGAAGAAGATGAAATGGAAGTTGAAGACCAGGATAGTAAAGAA
[1206 nt withheld, positions 210-1415]
TAAGACCCAGCTTTCTTGTACAAAGTGGTTCGATAACGAATTCCGCCCCCCCCCCCTAACGTTACTGGCC
GAAGCCGCTTGGAATAAGGCCGGTGTGCGTTTGTCTATATGTTATTTTCCACCATATTGCCGTCTTTTGG
CAATGTGAGGGCCGCGTTTAACGAATTCTACCGGGTAGGGGAGGCGCTTTTCCCAAGGCAGTCTGGAGCA
TGCGCTTTAGCAGCCCCGCTGGGCACTTGGCGCTACACAAGTGGCCTCTGGCCTCGCACACATTCCACAT
CCACCGGTAGGCGCCAACCGGCTCCGTTCTTTGGTGGCCCCTTCGCGCCACCTTCTACTCCTCCCCTAGT
CAGGAAGTTCCCCCCCGCCCCGCAGCTCGCGTCGTGCAGGACGTGACAAATGGAAGTAGCACGTCTCACT
AGTCTCGTGCAGATGGACAGCACCGCTGAGCAATGGAAGCGGGTAGGCCTTTGGGGCAGCGGCCAATAGC
AGCTTTGCTCCTTCGCTTTCTGGGCTCAGAGGCTGGGAAGGGGTGGGTCCGGGGGCGGGCTCAGGGGCGG
GCTCAGGGGCGGGGCGGGCGCCCGAAGGTCCTCCGGAGGCCCGGCATTCTGCACGCTTCAAAAGCGCACG
TCTGCCGCGCTGTTCTCCTCTTCCTCATCTCCGGGCCTTTCGACCTGCATCCCGCCACCATGAAAAAGCC
TGAACTCACCGCGACGTCTGTCGAGAAGTTTCTGATCGAAAAGTTCGACAGCGTCTCCGACCTGATGCAG
CTCTCGGAGGGCGAAGAATCTCGTGCTTTCAGCTTCGATGTAGGAGGGCGTGGATATGTCCTGCGGGTAA
ATAGCTGCGCCGATGGTTTCTACAAAGATCGTTATGTTTATCGGCACTTTGCATCGGCCGCGCTCCCGAT
TCCGGAAGTGCTTGACATTGGGGAATTCAGCGAGAGCCTGACCTATTGCATCTCCCGCCGTGCACAGGGT
GTCACGTTGCAAGACCTGCCTGAAACCGAACTGCCCGCTGTTCTGCAGCCGGTCGCGGAGGCCATGGATG
CGATCGCTGCGGCCGATCTTAGCCAGACGAGCGGGTTCGGCCCATTCGGACCGCAAGGAATCGGTCAATA
CACTACATGGCGTGATTTCATATGCGCGATTGCTGATCCCCATGTGTATCACTGGCAAACTGTGATGGAC
GACACCGTCAGTGCGTCCGTCGCGCAGGCTCTCGATGAGCTGATGCTTTGGGCCGAGGACTGCCCCGAAG
TCCGGCACCTCGTGCACGCGGATTTCGGCTCCAACAATGTCCTGACGGACAATGGCCGCATAACAGCGGT
CATTGACTGGAGCGAGGCGATGTTCGGGGATTCCCAATACGAGGTCGCCAACATCTTCTTCTGGAGGCCG
TGGTTGGCTTGTATGGAGCAGCAGACGCGCTACTTCGAGCGGAGGCATCCGGAGCTTGCAGGATCGCCGC
GGCTCCGGGCGTATATGCTCCGCATTGGTCTTGACCAACTCTATCAGAGCTTGGTTGACGGCAATTTCGA
TGATGCAGCTTGGGCGCAGGGTCGATGCGACGCAATCGTCCGATCCGGAGCCGGGACTGTCGGGCGTACA
CAAATCGCCCGCAGAAGCGCGGCCGTCTGGACCGATGGCTGTGTAGAAGTACTCGCCGATAGTGGAAACC
GACGCCCCAGCACTCGTCCGAGGGCAAAGGAATAGTGTACAAGTAGGAATTCGTCGAGGGACCTAATAAC
TTCGTATAGCATACATTATACGAAGTTATACATGTTTAAGGGTTCCGGTTCCACTAGGTACAATTCGATA
TCAAGCTTATCGATAATCAACCTCTGGATTACAAAATTTGTGAAAGATTGACTGGTATTCTTAACTATGT
TGCTCCTTTTACGCTATGTGGATACGCTGCTTTAATGCCTTTGTATCATGCTATTGCTTCCCGTATGGCT
TTCATTTTCTCCTCCTTGTATAAATCCTGGTTGCTGTCTCTTTATGAGGAGTTGTGGCCCGTTGTCAGGC
AACGTGGCGTGGTGTGCACTGTGTTTGCTGACGCAACCCCCACTGGTTGGGGCATTGCCACCACCTGTCA
GCTCCTTTCCGGGACTTTCGCTTTCCCCCTCCCTATTGCCACGGCGGAACTCATCGCCGCCTGCCTTGCC
CGCTGCTGGACAGGGGCTCGGCTGTTGGGCACTGACAATTCCGTGGTGTTGTCGGGGAAATCATCGTCCT
TTCCTTGGCTGCTCGCCTGTGTTGCCACCTGGATTCTGCGCGGGACGTCCTTCTGCTACGTCCCTTCGGC
CCTCAATCCAGCGGACCTTCCTTCCCGCGGCCTGCTGCCGGCTCTGCGGCCTCTTCCGCGTCTTCGCCTT
CGCCCTCAGACGAGTCGGATCTCCCTTTGGGCCGCCTCCCCGCATCGATACCGTCGACCTCGATCGAGAC
CTAGAAAAACATGGAGCAATCACAAGTAGCAATACAGCAGCTACCAATGCTGATTGTGCCTGGCTAGAAG
CACAAGAGGAGGAGGAGGTGGGTTTTCCAGTCACACCTCAGGTACCTTTAAGACCAATGACTTACAAGGC
AGCTGTAGATCTTAGCCACTTTTTAAAAGAAAAGGGGGGACTGGAAGGGCTAATTCACTCCCAACGAAGA
CAAGATCTGCTTTTTGCTTGTACTGGGTCTCTCTGGTTAGACCAGATCTGAGCCTGGGAGCTCTCTGGCT
AACTAGGGAACCCACTGCTTAAGCCTCAATAAAGCTTGCCTTGAGTGCTTCAAGTAGTGTGTGCCCGTCT
GTTGTGTGACTCTGGTAACTAGAGATCCCTCAGACCCTTTTAGTCAGTGTGGAAAATCTCTAGCAGTAGT
AGTTCATGTCATCTTATTATTCAGTATTTATAACTTGCAAAGAAATGAATATCAGAGAGTGAGAGGAACT
TGTTTATTGCAGCTTATAATGGTTACAAATAAAGCAATAGCATCACAAATTTCACAAATAAAGCATTTTT
TTCACTGCATTCTAGTTGTGGTTTGTCCAAACTCATCAATGTATCTTATCATGTCTGGCTCTAGCTATCC
CGCCCCTAACTCCGCCCATCCCGCCCCTAACTCCGCCCAGTTCCGCCCATTCTCCGCCCCATGGCTGACT
AATTTTTTTTATTTATGCAGAGGCCGAGGCCGCCTCGGCCTCTGAGCTATTCCAGAAGTAGTGAGGAGGC
TTTTTTGGAGGCCTAGGGACGTACCCAATTCGCCCTATAGTGAGTCGTATTAGCATGTGAGCAAAAGGCC
AGCATAAATCAAAAGAATAGACCGAGATAGGGT
[37 nt withheld, positions 4739-4775]
AAAGAACGTGGACTCCAACGTCAAAGG
[49 nt withheld, positions 4803-4851]
T
[91 nt withheld, positions 4853-4943]
G
[124 nt withheld, positions 4945-5068]
CAGGTGGCACTTTTCGGGGAAATGTGCGCGGAACCCCTATTTGTTTATTTTTCTAAATACATTCAAATAT
GTATCCGCTCATGAGACAATAACCCTGATAAATGCTTCAATAATATTGAAAAAGGAAGAGTCCTGAGGCG
GAAAGAACCAGCTGTGGAATGTGTGTCAGTTAGGGTGTGGAAAGTCCCCAGGCTCCCCAGCAGGCAGAAG
TATGCAAAGCATGCATCTCAATTAGTCAGCAACCAGGTGTGGAAAGTCCCCAGGCTCCCCAGCAGGCAGA
AGTATGCAAAGCATGCATCTCAATTAGTCAGCAACCATAGTCCCGCCCCTAACTCCGCCCATCCCGCCCC
TAACTCCGCCCAGTTCCGCCCATTCTCCGCCCCATGGCTGACTAATTTTTTTTATTTATGCAGAGGCCGA
GGCCGCCTCGGCCTCTGAGCTATTCCAGAAGTAGTGAGGAGGCTTTTTTGGAGGCCTAGGCTTTTGCAAA
GATCGATCAAGAGACAGGATGAGGATCGTTTCGCATGATTGAACAAGATGGATTGCACGCAGGTTCTCCG
GCCGCTTGGGTGGAGAGGCTATTCGGCTATGACTGGGCACAACAGACAATCGGCTGCTCTGATGCCGCCG
TGTTCCGGCTGTCAGCGCAGGGGCGCCCGGTTCTTTTTGTCAAGACCGACCTGTCCGGTGCCCTGAATGA
ACTGCAAGACGAGGCAGCGCGGCTATCGTGGCTGGCCACGACGGGCGTTCCTTGCGCAGCTGTGCTCGAC
GTTGTCACTGAAGCGGGAAGGGACTGGCTGCTATTGGGCGAAGTGCCGGGGCAGGATCTCCTGTCATCTC
ACCTTGCTCCTGCCGAGAAAGTATCCATCATGGCTGATGCAATGCGGCGGCTGCATACGCTTGATCCGGC
TACCTGCCCATTCGACCACCAAGCGAAACATCGCATCGAGCGAGCACGTACTCGGATGGAAGCCGGTCTT
GTCGATCAGGATGATCTGGACGAAGAGCATCAGGGGCTCGCGCCAGCCGAACTGTTCGCCAGGCTCAAGG
CGAGCATGCCCGACGGCGAGGATCTCGTCGTGACCCATGGCGATGCCTGCTTGCCGAATATCATGGTGGA
AAATGGCCGCTTTTCTGGATTCATCGACTGTGGCCGGCTGGGTGTGGCGGACCGCTATCAGGACATAGCG
TTGGCTACCCGTGATATTGCTGAAGAGCTTGGCGGCGAATGGGCTGACCGCTTCCTCGTGCTTTACGGTA
TCGCCGCTCCCGATTCGCAGCGCATCGCCTTCTATCGCCTTCTTGACGAGTTCTTCTGAGCGGGACTCTG
GGGTTCGAAATGACCGACCAAGCGACGCCCAACCTGCCATCACGAGATTTCGATTCCACCGCCGCCTTCT
ATGAAAGGTTGGGCTTCGGAATCGTTTTCCGGGACGCCGGCTGGATGATCCTCCAGCGCGGGGATCTCAT
GCTGGAGTTCTTCGCCCACCCTAGGGGGAGGCTAACTGAAACACGGAAGGAGACAATACCGGAAGGAACC
CGCGCTATGACGGCAATAAAAAGACAGAATAAAACGCACGGTGTTGGGTCGTTTGTTCATAAACGCGGGG
TTCGGTCCCAGGGCTGGCACTCTGTCGATACCCCACCGAGACCCCATTGGGGCCAATACGCCCGCGTTTC
TTCCTTTTCCCCACCCCACCCCCCAAGTTCGGGTGAAGGCCCAGGGCTCGCAGCCAACGTCGGGGCGGCA
GGCCCTGCCATAGCCTCAGGTTACTCATATATACTTTAGATTGATTTAAAACTTCATTTTTAATTTAAAA
GGATCTAGGTGAAGATCCTTTTTGATAATCTCATGACCAAAATCCCTTAACGTGAGTTTTCGTTCCACTG
AGCGTCAGACCCCGTAGAAAAGATCAAAGGATCTTCTTGAGATCCTTTTTTTCTGCGCGTAATCTGCTGC
TTGCAAACAAAAAAACCACCGCTACCAGCGGTGGTTTGTTTGCCGGATCAAGAGCTACCAACTCTTTTTC
CGAAGGTAACTGGCTTCAGCAGAGCGCAGATACCAAATACTGTTCTTCTAGTGTAGCCGTAGTTAGGCCA
CCACTTCAAGAACTCTGTAGCACCGCCTACATACCTCGCTCTGCTAATCCTGTTACCAGTGGCTGCTGCC
AGTGGCGATAAGTCGTGTCTTACCGGGTTGGACTCAAGACGATAGTTACCGGATAAGGCGCAGCGGTCGG
GCTGAACGGGGGGTTCGTGCACACAGCCCAGCTTGGAGCGAACGACCTACACCGAACTGAGATACCTACA
GCGTGAGCTATGAGAAAGCGCCACGCTTCCCGAAGGGAGAAAGGCGGACAGGTATCCGGTAAGCGGCAGG
GTCGGAACAGGAGAGCGCACGAGGGAGCTTCCAGGGGGAAACGCCTGGTATCTTTATAGTCCTGTCGGGT
TTCGCCACCTCTGACTTGAGCGTCGATTTTTGTGATGCTCGTCAGGGGGGCGGAGCCTATGGAAAAACGC
CAGCAACGCGGCCTTTTTACGGTTCCTGGCCTTTTGCTGGCCTTTTGCTCACATGTTCTTTCCTGCGTTA
TCCCCTGATTCTGTGGATAACCGTATTACCGCCATGCATTAGTTATTAATAGTAATCAATTACGGGGTCA
TTAGTTCATAGCCCATATATGGAGTTCCGCGTTACATAACTTACGGTAAATGGCCCGCCTGGCTGACCGC
CCAACGACCCCCGCCCATTGACGTCAATAATGACGTATGTTCCCATAGTAACGCCAATAGGGACTTTCCA
TTGACGTCAATGGGTGGAGTATTTACGGTAAACTGCCCACTTGGCAGTACATCAAGTGTATCATATGCCA
AGTACGCCCCCTATTGACGTCAATGACGGTAAATGGCCCGCCTGGCATTATGCCCAGTACATGACCTTAT
GGGACTTTCCTACTTGGCAGTACATCTACGTATTAGTCATCGCTATTACCATGGTGATGCGGTTTTGGCA
GTACATCAATGGGCGTGGATAGCGGTTTGACTCACGGGGATTTCCAAGTCTCCACCCCATTGACGTCAAT
GGGAGTTTGTTTTGGCACCAAAATCAACGGGACTTTCCAAAATGTCGTAACAACTCCGCCCCATTGACGC
AAATGGGCGGTAGGCGTGTACGGTGGGAGGTCTATATAAGCAGCGCGTTTTGCCTGTACTGGGTCTCTCT
GGTTAGACCAGATCTGAGCCTGGGAGCTCTCTGGCTAACTAGGGAACCCACTGCTTAAGCCTCAATAAAG
CTTGCCTTGAGTGCTTCAAGTAGTGTGTGCCCGTCTGTTGTGTGACTCTGGTAACTAGAGATCCCTCAGA
CCCTTTTAGTCAGTGTGGAAAATCTCTAGCAGTGGCGCCCGAACAGGGACTTGAAAGCGAAAGGGAAACC
AGAGGAGCTCTCTCGACGCAGGACTCGGCTTGCTGAAGCGCGCACGGCAAGAGGCGAGGGGCGGCGACTG
GTGAGTACGCCAAAAATTTTGACTAGCGGAGGCTAGAAGGAGAGAGATGGGTGCGAGAGCGTCAGTATTA
AGCGGGGGAGAATTAGATCGCGATGGGAAAAAATTCGGTTAAGGCCAGGGGGAAAGAAAAAATATAAATT
AAAACATATAGTATGGGCAAGCAGGGAGCTAGAACGATTCGCAGTTAATCCTGGCCTGTTAGAAACATCA
GAAGGCTGTAGACAAATACTGGGACAGCTACAACCATCCCTTCAGACAGGATCAGAAGAACTTAGATCAT
TATATAATACAGTAGCAACCCTCTATTGTGTGCATCAAAGGATAGAGATAAAAGACACCAAGGAAGCTTT
AGACAAGATAGAGGAAGAGCAAAACAAAAGTAAGACCACCGCACAGCAAGCGGCCGGCCGCTGATCTTCA
GACCTGGAGGAGGAGATATGAGGGACAATTGGAGAAGTGAATTATATAAATATAAAGTAGTAAAAATTGA
ACCATTAGGAGTAGCACCCACCAAGGCAAAGAGAAGAGTGGTGCAGAGAGAAAAAAGAGCAGTGGGAATA
GGAGCTTTGTTCCTTGGGTTCTTGGGAGCAGCAGGAAGCACTATGGGCGCAGCGTCAATGACGCTGACGG
TACAGGCCAGACAATTATTGTCTGGTATAGTGCAGCAGCAGAACAATTTGCTGAGGGCTATTGAGGCGCA
ACAGCATCTGTTGCAACTCACAGTCTGGGGCATCAAGCAGCTCCAGGCAAGAATCCTGGCTGTGGAAAGA
TACCTAAAGGATCAACAGCTCCTGGGGATTTGGGGTTGCTCTGGAAAACTCATTTGCACCACTGCTGTGC
CTTGGAATGCTAGTTGGAGTAATAAATCTCTGGAACAGATTTGGAATCACACGACCTGGATGGAGTGGGA
CAGAGAAATTAACAATTACACAAGCTTAATACACTCCTTAATTGAAGAATCGCAAAACCAGCAAGAAAAG
AATGAACAAGAATTATTGGAATTAGATAAATGGGCAAGTTTGTGGAATTGGTTTAACATAACAAATTGGC
TGTGGTATATAAAATTATTCATAATGATAGTAGGAGGCTTGGTAGGTTTAAGAATAGTTTTTGCTGTACT
TTCTATAGTGAATAGAGTTAGGCAGGGATATTCACCATTATCGTTTCAGACCCACCTCCCAACCCCGAGG
GGACCCGACAGGCCCGAAGGAATAGAAGAAGAAGGTGGAGAGAGAGACAGAGACAGATCCATTCGATTAG
TGAACGGATCGGCACTGCGTGCGCCAATTCTGCAGACAAATGGCAGTATTCATCCACAATTTTAAAAGAA
AAGGGGGGATTGGGGGGTACAGTGCAGGGGAAAGAATAGTAGACATAATAGCAACAGACATACAAACTAA
AGAATTACAAAAACAAATTACAAAAATTCAAAATTTTCGGGTTTATTACAGGGACAGCAGAGATCCAGTT
TGGTTAGTACCGGGCCCGCTCTAGCCCTAGATTTAACCCAACAGAAGGCTCGACGCGTGGCCTCCGCGCC
GGGTTTTGGCGCCTCCCGCGGGCGCCCCCCTCCTCACGGCGAGCGCTGCCACGTCAGACGAAGGGCGCAG
CGAGCGTCCTGATCCTTCCGCCCGGACGCTCAGGACAGCGGCCCGCTGCTCATAAGACTCGGCCTTAGAA
CCCCAGTATCAGCAGAAGGACATTTTAGGACGGGACTTGGGTGACTCTAGGGCACTGGTTTTCTTTCCAG
AGAGCGGAACAGGCGAGGAAAAGTAGTCCCTTCTCGGCGATTCTGCGGAGGGATCTCCGTGGGGCGGTGA
ACGCCGATGATTATATAAGGACGCGCCGGGTGTGGCACAGCTAGTTCCGTCGCAGCCGGGATTTGGGTCG
CGGTTCTTGTTTGTGGATCGCTGTGATCGTCACTTGGTGAGTAGCGGGCTGCTGGGCTGGCCGGGGCTTT
CGTGGCCGCCGGGCCGCTCGGTGGGACGGAAGCGTGTGGAGAGACCGCCAAGGGCTGTAGTCTGGGTCCG
CGAGCAAGGTTGCCCTGAACTGGGGGTTGGGGGGAGCGCAGCAAAATGGCGGCTGTTCCCGAGTCTTGAA
TGGAAGACGCTTGTGAGGCGGGCTGTGAGGTCGTTGAAACAAGGTGGGGGGCATGGTGGGCGGCAAGAAC
CCAAGGTCTTGAGGCCTTCGCTAATGCGGGAAAGCTCTTATTCGGGTGAGATGGGCTGGGGCACCATCTG
GGGACCCTGACGTGAAGTTTGTCACTGACTGGAGAACTCGGTTTGTCGTCTGTTGCGGGGGCGGCAGTTA
TGGCGGTGCCGTTGGGCAGTGCACCCGTACCTTTGGGAGCGCGCGCCCTCGTCGTGTCGTGACGTCACCC
GTTCTGTTGGCTTATAATGCAGGGTGGGGCCACCTGCCGGTAGGTGTGCGGTAGGCTTTTCTCCGTCGCA
GGACGCAGGGTTCGGGCCTAGGGTAGGCTCTCCTGAATCGACAGGCGCCGGACCTCTGGTGAGGGGAGGG
ATAAGTGAGGCGTCAGTTTCTTTGGTCGGTTTTATGTACCTATCTTCTTAAGTAGCTGAAGCTCCGGTTT
TGAACTATGCGCTCGGGGTTGGCGAGTGTGTTTTGTGAAGTTTTTTAGGCACCTTTTGAAATGTAATCAT
TTGGGTCAATATGTAATTTTCAGTGTTAGACTAGTAAATTGTCCGCTAAATTCTGGCCGTTTTTGGCTTT
TTTGTTAGACGCTAGACTGCCGGATCGAATTGTCGACGAATTCG
Features (pLannotate 1.2.2; 33 found; start..end, strand, type, name):
     21..47      +  CDS            3xHA (fragment): three tandem HA epitope tags
     70..87      +  protein_bind   attB1 (fragment): mutant version of attB; core recombination site for the Gateway® BP reaction BP Clonase™
     93..1415    +  CDS            CRBN (sequence partly withheld): CRBN_HUMAN - Experimental evidence at protein level: Swiss-Prot protein existence level 1. Substrate recognition component of a DCX (DDB1-CUL4-X-box) E3 protein ligase complex that mediates the ubiquitination and subsequent proteasomal degradation of target proteins, such as MEIS2 (Probable). Normal degradation of key regulatory proteins is required for normal limb outgrowth and expression of the fibroblast growth factor FGF8 (PubMed:20223979, PubMed:24328678, PubMed:25043012, PubMed:25108355). Maintains presynaptic glutamate release and consequently cognitive functions, such as memory and lea
   1420..1444    -  protein_bind   attB2: mutant version of attB; recombination site for the Gateway® BP reaction BP Clonase™
   1462..1568    +  misc_feature   IRES (fragment): internal ribosome entry site (IRES) of the encephalomyocarditis virus (EMCV)
   1588..2087    +  promoter       PGK promoter: mouse phosphoglycerate kinase 1 promoter
   2105..3130    +  CDS            HygR: aminoglycoside phosphotransferase from E. coli; aph(4)-Ia; confers resistance to hygromycin
   3161..3194    +  protein_bind   loxP: Cre-mediated recombination occurs in the 8-bp core sequence (GCATACAT). Cre recombinase
   3227..3250    +  misc_feature   MCS (fragment): pBluescript multiple cloning site
   3250..3838    +  misc_feature   WPRE: woodchuck hepatitis virus posttranscriptional regulatory element
   3839..3858    +  misc_feature   MCS (fragment): pBluescript multiple cloning site
   3860..4045    +  CDS            nef (fragment): NEF_HV1Z2 - Experimental evidence at protein level: Swiss-Prot protein existence level 1. Extracellular Nef protein targets CD4(+) T-lymphocytes for apoptosis by interacting with CXCR4 surface receptors. From Human immunodeficiency virus type 1 group M subtype D (isolate Z2/CDC-Z34) (HIV-1).
   4047..4280    +  LTR            3' LTR (ΔU3): self-inactivating 3' long terminal repeat (LTR) from HIV-1
   4352..4473    +  polyA_signal   SV40 poly(A) signal: SV40 polyadenylation signal
   4513..4648    +  rep_origin     SV40 ori: SV40 origin of replication
   4669..4687    -  promoter       T7 promoter: promoter for bacteriophage T7 RNA polymerase
   4710..5068    -  rep_origin     f1 ori (sequence partly withheld): f1 bacteriophage origin of replication; arrow indicates direction of (+) strand synthesis
   5095..5199    +  promoter       AmpR promoter: bla
   5201..5558    +  promoter       SV40 promoter: SV40 enhancer and early promoter
   5593..6387    +  CDS            NeoR/KanR: aminoglycoside phosphotransferase from Tn5; aph(3')-II (or nptII); confers resistance to neomycin, kanamycin, and G418 (Geneticin®)
   6408..6560    +  CDS            ble (fragment): BLE_KLEPN - Experimental evidence at protein level: Swiss-Prot protein existence level 1. Binding protein with a strong affinity to the bleomycin family of antibiotics. Binds to CL990; an antimitotic-antibiotic compound. From Klebsiella pneumoniae.
   6619..6666    +  polyA_signal   HSV TK poly(A) signal: herpes simplex virus thymidine kinase polyadenylation signal (Cole and Stacy, 1985)
   6995..7583    +  rep_origin     ori: high-copy-number ColE1/pMB1/pBR322/pUC origin of replication
   7758..8061    +  enhancer       CMV enhancer: human cytomegalovirus immediate early enhancer
   8062..8261    +  promoter       CMV promoter: human cytomegalovirus (CMV) immediate early promoter
   8279..8459    +  LTR            5' LTR (truncated): truncated 5' long terminal repeat (LTR) from HIV-1
   8506..8631    +  misc_feature   HIV-1 Ψ: packaging signal of human immunodeficiency virus type 1
   8615..8953    +  CDS            HIV-1 gag (fragment): gag protein from human immunodeficiency virus 1; gag
   9128..9361    +  misc_feature   RRE: The Rev response element (RRE) of HIV-1 allows for Rev-dependent mRNA export from the nucleus to the cytoplasm.
   9738..9838    +  CDS            Rev (fragment): human immunodeficiency virus 1 (HIV-1) Rev protein; rev; enhances nuclear export of unspliced and incompletely spliced viral mRNAs
   9888..10005   +  misc_feature   cPPT/CTS: central polypurine tract and central termination sequence of HIV-1
  10071..10088   +  ncRNA          5' miR-30a (fragment): sequence upstream of the 71-nt precursor of the human miR-30a microRNA (Zeng et al., 2002) miRNA
  10097..11308   +  promoter       UbC promoter: human ubiquitin C promoter
