[The description below was written by a language model from this plasmid's Addgene catalogue record and pLannotate feature annotations shown in this document.]
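Description:
plenti-UbcP-HA-CRBN-pGK-HYG is a self-inactivating HIV-1-based lentiviral vector for stable expression of N-terminally HA-tagged human cereblon (CRBN) in mammalian cells. It was made by Gateway recombination into the plenti-UBC-HA-gate-pGK-HYG destination backbone, so the CRBN coding sequence is flanked by attB1 and attB2 scars and sits in frame behind an HA epitope supplied by the backbone. The human ubiquitin C promoter drives HA-CRBN. A separate downstream cassette, with the mouse PGK promoter driving the hygromycin resistance gene, allows selection of transduced cells. A WPRE follows to enhance transcript stability and expression. A single loxP site and short fragments annotated as EMCV IRES, miR-30a flank and polylinker appear to be leftovers of vector construction rather than functional units.

The viral framework has a CMV enhancer/promoter fused to a truncated 5' LTR, which produces genomic RNA in packaging cells without Tat. It also carries the Ψ packaging signal with a gag fragment, the RRE for Rev-dependent export, the cPPT/CTS, and a ΔU3 3' LTR followed by an SV40 polyadenylation signal. Packaging functions must be supplied in trans. In bacteria the plasmid replicates from a high-copy ColE1/pUC origin and is selected with kanamycin through a Tn5 NeoR/KanR gene placed behind both bacterial and SV40 promoters; f1 and SV40 origins are also present.

CRBN is the substrate receptor of a DDB1–CUL4 E3 ubiquitin ligase. The associated publication concerns cereblon-dependent, lenalidomide-induced degradation of Ikaros proteins, so the construct suits expression or reconstitution of tagged CRBN in such studies. The two sequence records, one from the depositor and one from the repository, have nearly identical annotations.
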