Addgene plasmid #107378: plenti-UbcP-HA-CRBN-pGK-HYG
Purpose: Lentiviral expression of HA-CRBN
Depositing lab: William Kaelin. Depositing organization: Dana-Farber Cancer Institute. Publication: The myeloma drug lenalidomide promotes the cereblon-dependent destruction of Ikaros proteins. Lu G, Middleton RE, Sun H, Naniong M, Ott CJ, Mitsiades CS, Wong KK, Bradner JE, Kaelin WG Jr. Science. 2014 Jan 17;343(6168):305-9. doi: 10.1126/science.1244917. Epub 2013 Nov 29. PubMed 24292623.
Backbone
  Vector backbone: plenti-UBC-HA-gate-pGK-HYG
  Vector type: Mammalian Expression, Lentiviral
Growth in bacteria
  Bacterial resistance: Kanamycin, 50 μg/mL
  Growth temperature: 30°C
  Growth strain: NEB Stable
  Copy number: Unknown
Gene/Insert
  Gene/Insert name: cereblon (alt name: CBRN)
  Species: H. sapiens (human)
  Entrez Gene: CRBN (a.k.a. MRT2, MRT2A)
  Promoter: UbcP
  Tag / fusion protein: HA (N terminal on backbone)
  Cloning method: Gateway Cloning
Terms and licenses: Academic/Nonprofit Terms; Industry Terms: Not Available to Industry
How to cite: plenti-UbcP-HA-CRBN-pGK-HYG was a gift from William Kaelin (Addgene plasmid # 107378 ; http://n2t.net/addgene:107378 ; RRID:Addgene_107378)
